Addgene plasmid #175479: RDXB-c004
Purpose: Protein expression in bacterial cells. FERM domain, M1-A321.
Depositing lab: Opher Gileadi. Depositing organization: University of Oxford.
Backbone
  Vector backbone: pNIC28-Bsa4
  Vector type: Bacterial Expression
Growth in bacteria
  Bacterial resistance: Kanamycin, 50 μg/mL
  Growth temperature: 37°C
  Growth strain: DH5alpha
  Copy number: High Copy
Gene/Insert
  Gene/Insert name: RDX (alt name: DFNB24)
  Species: H. sapiens (human)
  Entrez Gene: RDX (a.k.a. DFNB24)
  Tag / fusion protein: His6-TEV (N terminal on insert)
  Cloning method: Ligation Independent Cloning
Terms and licenses: Academic/Nonprofit Terms; Industry Terms: Not Available to Industry
Depositor comments: Ligation-independent cloning 5' site GTACTTCCAATCCAT; 3' site TATCCACCTTTACT. Gileadi lab uses BL21(DE3)-R3-pRARE2 cells for expression.
How to cite: RDXB-c004 was a gift from Opher Gileadi (Addgene plasmid # 175479 ; http://n2t.net/addgene:175479 ; RRID:Addgene_175479)
