[The description below was written by a language model from this plasmid's Addgene catalogue record and pLannotate feature annotations shown in this document.]
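Description:
RDXB-c004 is a bacterial expression plasmid built on the pNIC28-Bsa4 backbone, a pET-style vector designed for ligation-independent cloning. It carries a fragment of human radixin (RDX, also known as DFNB24) covering the FERM domain, residues M1 to A321. Radixin is thought to help link the barbed ends of actin filaments to the plasma membrane. According to the catalogue record, the insert is fused at its N terminus to a His6 tag followed by a TEV protease cleavage site, so the protein can be purified by metal-affinity chromatography and the tag then removed. The automated feature table does not annotate this N-terminal tag. It does call a short His-tag fragment and a T7 gene 10-derived fragment downstream of the RDX coding region, before the T7 terminator. These look like residual backbone sequence, and the record does not indicate that they are part of the expressed protein.

Transcription is driven by a T7 promoter with an adjacent lac operator, and translation starts from the T7 gene 10 ribosome binding site. The plasmid also encodes lacI, so expression stays repressed until IPTG is added, and it requires a host that supplies T7 RNA polymerase. The depositor reports using a BL21(DE3) derivative carrying a rare-codon plasmid. Selection is by kanamycin resistance (aph(3')-Ia). Replication relies on a ColE1/pMB1-type origin with the bom and rop elements from pBR322, and the catalogue lists the plasmid as high copy. An f1 origin is present as well, along with nonfunctional remnants of the tetracycline resistance gene. The construct is intended for recombinant production of the radixin FERM domain in E. coli.
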