Features (pLannotate 1.2.2; 19 found; start..end, strand, type, name):
     12..34      +  RBS            RBS: efficient ribosome binding site from bacteriophage T7 gene 10 (Olins and Rangwala, 1989)
    108..1049    +  CDS            RDX (fragment): RADI_HUMAN - Experimental evidence at protein level: Swiss-Prot protein existence level 1. Probably plays a crucial role in the binding of the barbed end of actin filaments to the plasma membrane. From Homo sapiens (Human).
   1136..1153    +  CDS            9xHis (fragment): 9xHis affinity tag
   1163..1212    +  CDS            SET1 (fragment): solubility-enhancement tag derived from T7 phage gene 10B
   1220..1267    +  terminator     T7 terminator: transcription terminator for bacteriophage T7 RNA polymerase
   1304..1732    +  rep_origin     f1 ori (sequence partly withheld): f1 bacteriophage origin of replication; arrow indicates direction of (+) strand synthesis
   1785..1842    +  promoter       AmpR promoter (fragment): bla
   1851..2666    -  CDS            KanR: aminoglycoside phosphotransferase; aph(3')-Ia; confers resistance to kanamycin in bacteria or G418 (Geneticin®) in eukaryotes
   2788..3376    +  rep_origin     ori: high-copy-number ColE1/pMB1/pBR322/pUC origin of replication
   3562..3701    -  misc_feature   bom: basis of mobility region from pBR322
   3803..3994    -  CDS            rop: Rop protein, which maintains plasmids at low copy number; rop
   4011..4391    +  CDS            YPB1_ECOLX: Protein predicted: Swiss-Prot protein existence level 4. From Escherichia coli.
   4463..4754    -  CDS            TcR (fragment): tetracycline efflux protein; tet; confers resistance to tetracycline
   4769..4790    -  protein_bind   CAP binding site: CAP binding activates transcription in the presence of cAMP. E. coli catabolite activator protein
   4803..5885    -  CDS            lacI: lac repressor; lacI; The lac repressor binds to the lac operator to inhibit transcription in E. coli. This inhibition can be relieved by adding lactose or isopropyl-β-D-thiogalactopyranoside (IPTG).
   5886..5963    -  promoter       lacI promoter: lacI
   5971..6250    -  CDS            TcR (fragment): tetracycline efflux protein; tet; confers resistance to tetracycline
   6272..6290    +  promoter       T7 promoter: promoter for bacteriophage T7 RNA polymerase
   6291..6315    +  protein_bind   lac operator: The lac repressor binds to the lac operator to inhibit transcription in E. coli. This inhibition can be relieved by adding lactose or isopropyl-β-D-thiogalactopyranoside (IPTG). lac repressor encoded by lacI
>Addgene plasmid #175479 | RDXB-c004 | addgene full sequence | sequence record 353214 | Addgene NGS Result
CTAGAAATAATTTTGTTTAACTTTAAGAAGGAGATATACATATGCACCATCATCATCATCATTCTTCTGG
TGTAGATCTGGGTACCGAGAACCTGTACTTCCAATCCATGCCGAAACCAATCAACGTAAGAGTAACTACA
ATGGATGCTGAGCTGGAATTTGCCATTCAGCCCAATACAACTGGCAAACAACTTTTTGACCAGGTGGTGA
AAACAGTTGGTTTGCGTGAGGTCTGGTTTTTTGGGCTGCAGTATGTAGACAGCAAAGGTTATTCTACATG
GCTTAAACTAAATAAAAAGGTAACACAGCAGGATGTTAAAAAAGAGAATCCTTTACAGTTCAAGTTTAGA
GCTAAATTCTTTCCTGAAGATGTTTCTGAGGAATTAATTCAAGAAATAACCCAGAGACTCTTCTTCTTGC
AAGTTAAAGAAGCCATCTTAAATGATGAGATATATTGCCCGCCAGAAACTGCAGTTCTTTTGGCTTCCTA
TGCTGTCCAAGCCAAGTATGGAGATTACAATAAAGAGATTCATAAGCCAGGCTACCTGGCTAATGATAGA
CTCCTACCCCAGCGTGTATTGGAACAACACAAACTAACAAAAGAACAGTGGGAAGAAAGAATACAGAACT
GGCATGAAGAACATAGAGGAATGTTAAGGGAGGATTCTATGATGGAATACCTGAAGATTGCACAAGATCT
AGAAATGTATGGAGTCAACTATTTTGAAATAAAAAATAAAAAAGGAACTGAATTGTGGCTAGGTGTTGAT
GCTTTGGGTCTGAATATTTATGAGCATGACGACAAGTTAACACCTAAAATTGGTTTTCCCTGGAGTGAAA
TCAGAAATATTTCATTTAATGACAAAAAATTTGTTATAAAGCCAATCGACAAAAAGGCACCTGATTTTGT
GTTTTATGCACCTCGTCTGAGAATCAATAAGAGGATTTTGGCCTTATGTATGGGAAACCATGAACTATAC
ATGCGAAGAAGGAAGCCTGATACTATTGAAGTACAACAGATGAAGGCTCAGGCTAGGGAGGAGAAACATC
AGAAGCAGTTGGAAAGGGCATGACAGTAAAGGTGGATACGGATCCGAATTCGAGCTCCGTCGACAAGCTT
GCGGCCGCACTCGAGCACCACCACCACCACCACTGAGATCCGGCTGCTAACAAAGCCCGAAAGGAAGCTG
AGTTGGCTGCTGCCACCGCTGAGCAATAACTAGCATAACCCCTTGGGGCCTCTAAACGGGTCTTGAGGGG
TTTTTTGCTGAAAGGAGGAACTATATCCGGATTGGCGAATGGG
[124 nt withheld, positions 1304-1427]
C
[91 nt withheld, positions 1429-1519]
A
[49 nt withheld, positions 1521-1569]
CCTTTGACGTTGGAGTCCACGTTCTTT
[37 nt withheld, positions 1597-1633]
ACCCTATCTCGGTCTATTCTTTTGATTTATAAGGGATTTTGCCGATTTCGGCCTATTGGTTAAAAAATGA
GCTGATTTAACAAAAATTTAACGCGAATTTTAACAAAATATTAACGCTTACAATTTAGGTGGCACTTTTC
GGGGAAATGTGCGCGGAACCCCTATTTGTTTATTTTTCTAAATACATTCAAATATGTATCCGCTCATGAA
TTAATTCTTAGAAAAACTCATCGAGCATCAAATGAAACTGCAATTTATTCATATCAGGATTATCAATACC
ATATTTTTGAAAAAGCCGTTTCTGTAATGAAGGAGAAAACTCACCGAGGCAGTTCCATAGGATGGCAAGA
TCCTGGTATCGGTCTGCGATTCCGACTCGTCCAACATCAATACAACCTATTAATTTCCCCTCGTCAAAAA
TAAGGTTATCAAGTGAGAAATCACCATGAGTGACGACTGAATCCGGTGAGAATGGCAAAAGTTTATGCAT
TTCTTTCCAGACTTGTTCAACAGGCCAGCCATTACGCTCGTCATCAAAATCACTCGCATCAACCAAACCG
TTATTCATTCGTGATTGCGCCTGAGCGAGACGAAATACGCGATCGCTGTTAAAAGGACAATTACAAACAG
GAATCGAATGCAACCGGCGCAGGAACACTGCCAGCGCATCAACAATATTTTCACCTGAATCAGGATATTC
TTCTAATACCTGGAATGCTGTTTTCCCGGGGATCGCAGTGGTGAGTAACCATGCATCATCAGGAGTACGG
ATAAAATGCTTGATGGTCGGAAGAGGCATAAATTCCGTCAGCCAGTTTAGTCTGACCATCTCATCTGTAA
CATCATTGGCAACGCTACCTTTGCCATGTTTCAGAAACAACTCTGGCGCATCGGGCTTCCCATACAATCG
ATAGATTGTCGCACCTGATTGCCCGACATTATCGCGAGCCCATTTATACCCATATAAATCAGCATCCATG
TTGGAATTTAATCGCGGCCTAGAGCAAGACGTTTCCCGTTGAATATGGCTCATAACACCCCTTGTATTAC
TGTTTATGTAAGCAGACAGTTTTATTGTTCATGACCAAAATCCCTTAACGTGAGTTTTCGTTCCACTGAG
CGTCAGACCCCGTAGAAAAGATCAAAGGATCTTCTTGAGATCCTTTTTTTCTGCGCGTAATCTGCTGCTT
GCAAACAAAAAAACCACCGCTACCAGCGGTGGTTTGTTTGCCGGATCAAGAGCTACCAACTCTTTTTCCG
AAGGTAACTGGCTTCAGCAGAGCGCAGATACCAAATACTGTCCTTCTAGTGTAGCCGTAGTTAGGCCACC
ACTTCAAGAACTCTGTAGCACCGCCTACATACCTCGCTCTGCTAATCCTGTTACCAGTGGCTGCTGCCAG
TGGCGATAAGTCGTGTCTTACCGGGTTGGACTCAAGACGATAGTTACCGGATAAGGCGCAGCGGTCGGGC
TGAACGGGGGGTTCGTGCACACAGCCCAGCTTGGAGCGAACGACCTACACCGAACTGAGATACCTACAGC
GTGAGCTATGAGAAAGCGCCACGCTTCCCGAAGGGAGAAAGGCGGACAGGTATCCGGTAAGCGGCAGGGT
CGGAACAGGAGAGCGCACGAGGGAGCTTCCAGGGGGAAACGCCTGGTATCTTTATAGTCCTGTCGGGTTT
CGCCACCTCTGACTTGAGCGTCGATTTTTGTGATGCTCGTCAGGGGGGCGGAGCCTATGGAAAAACGCCA
GCAACGCGGCCTTTTTACGGTTCCTGGCCTTTTGCTGGCCTTTTGCTCACATGTTCTTTCCTGCGTTATC
CCCTGATTCTGTGGATAACCGTATTACCGCCTTTGAGTGAGCTGATACCGCTCGCCGCAGCCGAACGACC
GAGCGCAGCGAGTCAGTGAGCGAGGAAGCGGAAGAGCGCCTGATGCGGTATTTTCTCCTTACGCATCTGT
GCGGTATTTCACACCGCAATGGTGCACTCTCAGTACAATCTGCTCTGATGCCGCATAGTTAAGCCAGTAT
ACACTCCGCTATCGCTACGTGACTGGGTCATGGCTGCGCCCCGACACCCGCCAACACCCGCTGACGCGCC
CTGACGGGCTTGTCTGCTCCCGGCATCCGCTTACAGACAAGCTGTGACCGTCTCCGGGAGCTGCATGTGT
CAGAGGTTTTCACCGTCATCACCGAAACGCGCGAGGCAGCTGCGGTAAAGCTCATCAGCGTGGTCGTGAA
GCGATTCACAGATGTCTGCCTGTTCATCCGCGTCCAGCTCGTTGAGTTTCTCCAGAAGCGTTAATGTCTG
GCTTCTGATAAAGCGGGCCATGTTAAGGGCGGTTTTTTCCTGTTTGGTCACTGATGCCTCCGTGTAAGGG
GGATTTCTGTTCATGGGGGTAATGATACCGATGAAACGAGAGAGGATGCTCACGATACGGGTTACTGATG
ATGAACATGCCCGGTTACTGGAACGTTGTGAGGGTAAACAACTGGCGGTATGGATGCGGCGGGACCAGAG
AAAAATCACTCAGGGTCAATGCCAGCGCTTCGTTAATACAGATGTAGGTGTTCCACAGGGTAGCCAGCAG
CATCCTGCGATGCAGATCCGGAACATAATGGTGCAGGGCGCTGACTTCCGCGTTTCCAGACTTTACGAAA
CACGGAAACCGAAGACCATTCATGTTGTTGCTCAGGTCGCAGACGTTTTGCAGCAGCAGTCGCTTCACGT
TCGCTCGCGTATCGGTGATTCATTCTGCTAACCAGTAAGGCAACCCCGCCAGCCTAGCCGGGTCCTCAAC
GACAGGAGCACGATCATGCGCACCCGTGGGGCCGCCATGCCGGCGATAATGGCCTGCTTCTCGCCGAAAC
GTTTGGTGGCGGGACCAGTGACGAAGGCTTGAGCGAGGGCGTGCAAGATTCCGAATACCGCAAGCGACAG
GCCGATCATCGTCGCGCTCCAGCGAAAGCGGTCCTCGCCGAAAATGACCCAGAGCGCTGCCGGCACCTGT
CCTACGAGTTGCATGATAAAGAAGACAGTCATAAGTGCGGCGACGATAGTCATGCCCCGCGCCCACCGGA
AGGAGCTGACTGGGTTGAAGGCTCTCAAGGGCATCGGTCGAGATCCCGGTGCCTAATGAGTGAGCTAACT
TACATTAATTGCGTTGCGCTCACTGCCCGCTTTCCAGTCGGGAAACCTGTCGTGCCAGCTGCATTAATGA
ATCGGCCAACGCGCGGGGAGAGGCGGTTTGCGTATTGGGCGCCAGGGTGGTTTTTCTTTTCACCAGTGAG
ACGGGCAACAGCTGATTGCCCTTCACCGCCTGGCCCTGAGAGAGTTGCAGCAAGCGGTCCACGCTGGTTT
GCCCCAGCAGGCGAAAATCCTGTTTGATGGTGGTTAACGGCGGGATATAACATGAGCTGTCTTCGGTATC
GTCGTATCCCACTACCGAGATATCCGCACCAACGCGCAGCCCGGACTCGGTAATGGCGCGCATTGCGCCC
AGCGCCATCTGATCGTTGGCAACCAGCATCGCAGTGGGAACGATGCCCTCATTCAGCATTTGCATGGTTT
GTTGAAAACCGGACATGGCACTCCAGTCGCCTTCCCGTTCCGCTATCGGCTGAATTTGATTGCGAGTGAG
ATATTTATGCCAGCCAGCCAGACGCAGACGCGCCGAGACAGAACTTAATGGGCCCGCTAACAGCGCGATT
TGCTGGTGACCCAATGCGACCAGATGCTCCACGCCCAGTCGCGTACCGTCTTCATGGGAGAAAATAATAC
TGTTGATGGGTGTCTGGTCAGAGACATCAAGAAATAACGCCGGAACATTAGTGCAGGCAGCTTCCACAGC
AATGGCATCCTGGTCATCCAGCGGATAGTTAATGATCAGCCCACTGACGCGTTGCGCGAGAAGATTGTGC
ACCGCCGCTTTACAGGCTTCGACGCCGCTTCGTTCTACCATCGACACCACCACGCTGGCACCCAGTTGAT
CGGCGCGAGATTTAATCGCCGCGACAATTTGCGACGGCGCGTGCAGGGCCAGACTGGAGGTGGCAACGCC
AATCAGCAACGACTGTTTGCCCGCCAGTTGTTGTGCCACGCGGTTGGGAATGTAATTCAGCTCCGCCATC
GCCGCTTCCACTTTTTCCCGCGTTTTCGCAGAAACGTGGCTGGCCTGGTTCACCACGCGGGAAACGGTCT
GATAAGAGACACCGGCATACTCTGCGACATCGTATAACGTTACTGGTTTCACATTCACCACCCTGAATTG
ACTCTCTTCCGGGCGCTATCATGCCATACCGCGAAAGGTTTTGCGCCATTCGATGGTGTCCGGGATCTCG
ACGCTCTCCCTTATGCGACTCCTGCATTAGGAAGCAGCCCAGTAGTAGGTTGAGGCCGTTGAGCACCGCC
GCCGCAAGGAATGGTGCATGCAAGGAGATGGCGCCCAACAGTCCCCCGGCCACGGGGCCTGCCACCATAC
CCACGCCGAAACAAGCGCTCATGAGCCCGAAGTGGCGAGCCCGATCTTCCCCATCGGTGATGTCGGCGAT
ATAGGCGCCAGCAACCGCACCTGTGGCGCCGGTGATGCCGGCCACGATGCGTCCGGCGTAGAGGATCGAG
ATCTCGATCCCGCGAAATTAATACGACTCACTATAGGGGAATTGTGAGCGGATAACAATTCCCCT
