>Addgene plasmid #175479 | RDXB-c004 | depositor partial sequence | sequence record 340399 | Coding sequence (including tags)
CATATGCACCATCATCATCATCATTCTTCTGGTGTAGATCTGGGTACCGAGAACCTGTACTTCCAATCCA
TGCCGAAACCAATCAACGTAAGAGTAACTACAATGGATGCTGAGCTGGAATTTGCCATTCAGCCCAATAC
AACTGGCAAACAACTTTTTGACCAGGTGGTGAAAACAGTTGGTTTGCGTGAGGTCTGGTTTTTTGGGCTG
CAGTATGTAGACAGCAAAGGTTATTCTACATGGCTTAAACTAAATAAAAAGGTAACACAGCAGGATGTTA
AAAAAGAGAATCCTTTACAGTTCAAGTTTAGAGCTAAATTCTTTCCTGAAGATGTTTCTGAGGAATTAAT
TCAAGAAATAACCCAGAGACTCTTCTTCTTGCAAGTTAAAGAAGCCATCTTAAATGATGAGATATATTGC
CCGCCAGAAACTGCAGTTCTTTTGGCTTCCTATGCTGTCCAAGCCAAGTATGGAGATTACAATAAAGAGA
TTCATAAGCCAGGCTACCTGGCTAATGATAGACTCCTACCCCAGCGTGTATTGGAACAACACAAACTAAC
AAAAGAACAGTGGGAAGAAAGAATACAGAACTGGCATGAAGAACATAGAGGAATGTTAAGGGAGGATTCT
ATGATGGAATACCTGAAGATTGCACAAGATCTAGAAATGTATGGAGTCAACTATTTTGAAATAAAAAATA
AAAAAGGAACTGAATTGTGGCTAGGTGTTGATGCTTTGGGTCTGAATATTTATGAGCATGACGACAAGTT
AACACCTAAAATTGGTTTTCCCTGGAGTGAAATCAGAAATATTTCATTTAATGACAAAAAATTTGTTATA
AAGCCAATCGACAAAAAGGCACCTGATTTTGTGTTTTATGCACCTCGTCTGAGAATCAATAAGAGGATTT
TGGCCTTATGTATGGGAAACCATGAACTATACATGCGAAGAAGGAAGCCTGATACTATTGAAGTACAACA
GATGAAGGCTCAGGCTAGGGAGGAGAAACATCAGAAGCAGTTGGAAAGGGCATGACAGTAAAGGTGGATA
CGGATCCGAA
